>Addgene plasmid #116075 | CMV-TO-Rbd-cTEVP | addgene full sequence | sequence record 224828 | Addgene NGS Result
TGCGGTGGGCTCTATGGAGATCTATCGATGTTCTGGGGATGCGGTGGGCTCTATGGCTTCTGAGGCGGAA
AGAACCAGCTGGGGCTCTAGGGGGTATCCCC
[124 nt withheld, positions 102-225]
C
[91 nt withheld, positions 227-317]
AGGGTGATGGTTCACGTACCTAGAAGTTCCTATTCCGAAGTTCCTATTCTCTAGAAAGTATAGGAACTTC
CTTGGCCAAAAAGCCTGAACTCACCGCGACGTCTGTCGAGAAGTTTCTGATCGAAAAGTTCGACAGCGTC
TCCGACCTGATGCAGCTCTCGGAGGGCGAAGAATCTCGTGCTTTCAGCTTCGATGTAGGAGGGCGTGGAT
ATGTCCTGCGGGTAAATAGCTGCGCCGATGGTTTCTACAAAGATCGTTATGTTTATCGGCACTTTGCATC
GGCCGCGCTCCCGATTCCGGAAGTGCTTGACATTGGGGAATTCAGCGAGAGCCTGACCTATTGCATCTCC
CGCCGTGCACAGGGTGTCACGTTGCAAGACCTGCCTGAAACCGAACTGCCCGCTGTTCTGCAGCCGGTCG
CGGAGGCCATGGATGCGATCGCTGCGGCCGATCTTAGCCAGACGAGCGGGTTCGGCCCATTCGGACCGCA
AGGAATCGGTCAATACACTACATGGCGTGATTTCATATGCGCGATTGCTGATCCCCATGTGTATCACTGG
CAAACTGTGATGGACGACACCGTCAGTGCGTCCGTCGCGCAGGCTCTCGATGAGCTGATGCTTTGGGCCG
AGGACTGCCCCGAAGTCCGGCACCTCGTGCACGCGGATTTCGGCTCCAACAATGTCCTGACGGACAATGG
CCGCATAACAGCGGTCATTGACTGGAGCGAGGCGATGTTCGGGGATTCCCAATACGAGGTCGCCAACATC
TTCTTCTGGAGGCCGTGGTTGGCTTGTATGGAGCAGCAGACGCGCTACTTCGAGCGGAGGCATCCGGAGC
TTGCAGGATCGCCGCGGCTCCGGGCGTATATGCTCCGCATTGGTCTTGACCAACTCTATCAGAGCTTGGT
TGACGGCAATTTCGATGATGCAGCTTGGGCGCAGGGTCGATGCGACGCAATCGTCCGATCCGGAGCCGGG
ACTGTCGGGCGTACACAAATCGCCCGCAGAAGCGCGGCCGTCTGGACCGATGGCTGTGTAGAAGTACTCG
CCGATAGTGGAAACCGACGCCCCAGCACTCGTCCGAGGGCAAAGGAATAGCACGTACTACGAGATTTCGA
TTCCACCGCCGCCTTCTATGAAAGGTTGGGCTTCGGAATCGTTTTCCGGGACGCCGGCTGGATGATCCTC
CAGCGCGGGGATCTCATGCTGGAGTTCTTCGCCCACCCCAACTTGTTTATTGCAGCTTATAATGGTTACA
AATAAAGCAATAGCATCACAAATTTCACAAATAAAGCATTTTTTTCACTGCATTCTAGTTGTGGTTTGTC
CAAACTCATCAATGTATCTTATCATGTCTGTATACCGTCGACCTCTAGCTAGAGCTTGGCGTAATCATGG
TCATAGCTGTTTCCTGTGTGAAATTGTTATCCGCTCACAATTCCACACAACATACGAGCCGGAAGCATAA
AGTGTAAAGCCTGGGGTGCCTAATGAGTGAGCTAACTCACATTAATTGCGTTGCGCTCACTGCCCGCTTT
CCAGTCGGGAAACCTGTCGTGCCAGCTGCATTAATGAATCGGCCAACGCGCGGGGAGAGGCGGTTTGCGT
ATTGGGCGCTCTTCCGCTTCCTCGCTCACTGACTCGCTGCGCTCGGTCGTTCGGCTGCGGCGAGCGGTAT
CAGCTCACTCAAAGGCGGTAATACGGTTATCCACAGAATCAGGGGATAACGCAGGAAAGAACATGTGAGC
AAAAGGCCAGCAAAAGGCCAGGAACCGTAAAAAGGCCGCGTTGCTGGCGTTTTTCCATAGGCTCCGCCCC
CCTGACGAGCATCACAAAAATCGACGCTCAAGTCAGAGGTGGCGAAACCCGACAGGACTATAAAGATACC
AGGCGTTTCCCCCTGGAAGCTCCCTCGTGCGCTCTCCTGTTCCGACCCTGCCGCTTACCGGATACCTGTC
CGCCTTTCTCCCTTCGGGAAGCGTGGCGCTTTCTCATAGCTCACGCTGTAGGTATCTCAGTTCGGTGTAG
GTCGTTCGCTCCAAGCTGGGCTGTGTGCACGAACCCCCCGTTCAGCCCGACCGCTGCGCCTTATCCGGTA
ACTATCGTCTTGAGTCCAACCCGGTAAGACACGACTTATCGCCACTGGCAGCAGCCACTGGTAACAGGAT
TAGCAGAGCGAGGTATGTAGGCGGTGCTACAGAGTTCTTGAAGTGGTGGCCTAACTACGGCTACACTAGA
AGAACAGTATTTGGTATCTGCGCTCTGCTGAAGCCAGTTACCTTCGGAAAAAGAGTTGGTAGCTCTTGAT
CCGGCAAACAAACCACCGCTGGTAGCGGTGGTTTTTTTGTTTGCAAGCAGCAGATTACGCGCAGAAAAAA
AGGATCTCAAGAAGATCCTTTGATCTTTTCTACGGGGTCTGACGCTCAGTGGAACGAAAACTCACGTTAA
GGGATTTTGGTCATGAGATTATCAAAAAGGATCTTCACCTAGATCCTTTTAAATTAAAAATGAAGTTTTA
AATCAATCTAAAGTATATATGAGTAAACTTGGTCTGACAGTTACCAATGCTTAATCAGTGAGGCACCTAT
CTCAGCGATCTGTCTATTTCGTTCATCCATAGTTGCCTGACTCCCCGTCGTGTAGATAACTACGATACGG
GAGGGCTTACCATCTGGCCCCAGTGCTGCAATGATACCGCGAGACCCACGCTCACCGGCTCCAGATTTAT
CAGCAATAAACCAGCCAGCCGGAAGGGCCGAGCGCAGAAGTGGTCCTGCAACTTTATCCGCCTCCATCCA
GTCTATTAATTGTTGCCGGGAAGCTAGAGTAAGTAGTTCGCCAGTTAATAGTTTGCGCAACGTTGTTGCC
ATTGCTACAGGCATCGTGGTGTCACGCTCGTCGTTTGGTATGGCTTCATTCAGCTCCGGTTCCCAACGAT
CAAGGCGAGTTACATGATCCCCCATGTTGTGCAAAAAAGCGGTTAGCTCCTTCGGTCCTCCGATCGTTGT
CAGAAGTAAGTTGGCCGCAGTGTTATCACTCATGGTTATGGCAGCACTGCATAATTCTCTTACTGTCATG
CCATCCGTAAGATGCTTTTCTGTGACTGGTGAGTACTCAACCAAGTCATTCTGAGAATAGTGTATGCGGC
GACCGAGTTGCTCTTGCCCGGCGTCAATACGGGATAATACCGCGCCACATAGCAGAACTTTAAAAGTGCT
CATCATTGGAAAACGTTCTTCGGGGCGAAAACTCTCAAGGATCTTACCGCTGTTGAGATCCAGTTCGATG
TAACCCACTCGTGCACCCAACTGATCTTCAGCATCTTTTACTTTCACCAGCGTTTCTGGGTGAGCAAAAA
CAGGAAGGCAAAATGCCGCAAAAAAGGGAATAAGGGCGACACGGAAATGTTGAATACTCATACTCTTCCT
TTTTCAATATTATTGAAGCATTTATCAGGGTTATTGTCTCATGAGCGGATACATATTTGAATGTATTTAG
AAAAATAAACAAATAGGGGTTCCGCGCACATTTCCCCGAAAAGTGCCACCTGACGTCGACGGATCGGGAG
ATCTCCCGATCCCCTATGGTGCACTCTCAGTACAATCTGCTCTGATGCCGCATAGTTAAGCCAGTATCTG
CTCCCTGCTTGTGTGTTGGAGGTCGCTGAGTAGTGCGCGAGCAAAATTTAAGCTACAACAAGGCAAGGCT
TGACCGACAATTGCATGAAGAATCTGCTTAGGGTTAGGCGTTTTGCGCTGCTTCGTACGGGCCAGATATA
CGCGTTGACATTGATTATTGACTAGTTATTAATAGTAATCAATTACGGGGTCATTAGTTCATAGCCCATA
TATGGAGTTCCGCGTTACATAACTTACGGTAAATGGCCCGCCTGGCTGACCGCCCAACGACCCCCGCCCA
TTGACGTCAATAATGACGTATGTTCCCATAGTAACGCCAATAGGGACTTTCCATTGACGTCAATGGGTGG
AGTATTTACGGTAAACTGCCCACTTGGCAGTACATCAAGTGTATCATATGCCAAGTACGCCCCCTATTGA
CGTCAATGACGGTAAATGGCCCGCCTGGCATTATGCCCAGTACATGACCTTATGGGACTTTCCTACTTGG
CAGTACATCTACGTATTAGTCATCGCTATTACCATGGTGATGCGGTTTTGGCAGTACATCAATGGGCGTG
GATAGCGGTTTGACTCACGGGGATTTCCAAGTCTCCACCCCATTGACGTCAATGGGAGTTTGTTTTGGCA
CCAAAATCAACGGGACTTTCCAAAATGTCGTAACAACTCCGCCCCATTGACGCAAATGGGCGGTAGGCGT
GTACGGTGGGAGGTCTATATAAGCAGAGCTCTCCCTATCAGTGATAGAGATCTCCCTATCAGTGATAGAG
ATCGTCGACGAGCTCGTTTAGTGAACCGTCAGATCGCCTGGAGACGCCATCCACGCTGTTTTGACCTCCA
TAGAAGACACCGGGACCGATCCAGCCTCCGGACTCTAGCGTTTAAACTTAAGCTTCGCCACCATGGATCC
GAGTAAGACGTCAAACACAATCGCCGTTTTTCTCCCCAATAAACAGCGGACCGTGGTAAACGTCCGAAAC
GGGATGAGTCTCCACGACTGTCTGATGAAAGCCTTGAAGGTGAGGGGGCTTCAGCCTGAATGTTGCGCTG
TCTTTCGCCTTCTCCACGAACACAAGGGCGCAAAGGCGAGGCTTGACTGGAATACAGACGCTGCAAGTTT
GATTGGGGAAGAACTTCAGGTCGATTTCCTCACCGGTGGCTCAGGGAGCAAGAGTATGAGTTCTATGGTG
TCCGACACTAGCTGCACGTTCCCCTCAAGTGATGGGATATTCTGGAAACACTGGATACAGACTAAAGACG
GACAGTGTGGAAGCCCATTGGTTTCCACCCGAGATGGTTTTATCGTGGGTATCCATAGCGCCTCTAATTT
CACAAACACGAACAACTATTTCACTTCAGTGCCCAAAAACTTTATGGAGCTGCTCACAAACCAAGAAGCG
CAGCAGTGGGTAAGCGGTTGGAGACTTAACGCTGACTCAGTTCTCTGGGGGGGGCACAAAGTATTCATGG
TAAAGCCAGAGGAGCCATTCCAACCAGTCAAAGAAGCCACACAACTTATGAACAGCTAGCTCGAGGAGGG
CCCGAACAAAAACTCATCTCAGAAGAGGATCTGAATAGCGCCGTCGACCATCATCATAATCATCATTGAG
TTTAAACCCGCTGATCAGCCTCGACTGTGCCTTCTAGTTGCCAGCCATCTGTTGTTTGCCCCTCCCCCGT
GCCTTCCTTGACCCTGGAAGGTGCCACTCCCACTGTCCTTTCCTAATAAAATGAGGAAATTGCATCGCAT
TGTCTGAGTAGGTGTCATTCTATTCTGGGGGGTGGGGTGGGGCAGGACAGCAAGGGGGAGGATTGGGAAG
ACAATAGCAGGCATGCTGGGGA
Features (pLannotate 1.2.2; 23 found; start..end, strand, type, name):
     33..56      +  polyA_signal   bGH poly(A) signal (fragment): bovine growth hormone polyadenylation signal
     60..81      +  promoter       SV40 promoter (fragment): SV40 enhancer and early promoter
    102..335     +  rep_origin     f1 ori (fragment) (sequence partly withheld): f1 bacteriophage origin of replication; arrow indicates direction of (+) strand synthesis
    340..387     +  protein_bind   FRT: FLP-mediated recombination occurs in the 8-bp core sequence TCTAGAAA (Turan and Bode, 2011). FLP recombinase from the Saccharomyces cerevisiae 2μ plasmid
    395..1417    +  CDS            HygR: aminoglycoside phosphotransferase from E. coli; aph(4)-Ia; confers resistance to hygromycin
   1427..1552    +  CDS            ble (fragment): BLE_KLEPN - Experimental evidence at protein level: Swiss-Prot protein existence level 1. Binding protein with a strong affinity to the bleomycin family of antibiotics. Binds to CL990; an antimitotic-antibiotic compound. From Klebsiella pneumoniae.
   1547..1668    +  polyA_signal   SV40 poly(A) signal: SV40 polyadenylation signal
   1741..1757    -  protein_bind   lac operator: The lac repressor binds to the lac operator to inhibit transcription in E. coli. This inhibition can be relieved by adding lactose or isopropyl-β-D-thiogalactopyranoside (IPTG). lac repressor encoded by lacI
   1765..1795    -  promoter       lac promoter: promoter for the E. coli lac operon
   1810..1831    -  protein_bind   CAP binding site: CAP binding activates transcription in the presence of cAMP. E. coli catabolite activator protein
   1844..1936    -  CDS            lacI (fragment): lac repressor; lacI; The lac repressor binds to the lac operator to inhibit transcription in E. coli. This inhibition can be relieved by adding lactose or isopropyl-β-D-thiogalactopyranoside (IPTG).
   2119..2707    -  rep_origin     ori: high-copy-number ColE1/pMB1/pBR322/pUC origin of replication
   2878..3738    -  CDS            AmpR: β-lactamase; bla; confers resistance to ampicillin, carbenicillin, and related antibiotics
   3739..3843    -  promoter       AmpR promoter: bla
   3902..3954    -  misc_feature   bom (fragment): basis of mobility region from pBR322
   4104..4483    +  enhancer       CMV enhancer: human cytomegalovirus immediate early enhancer
   4484..4687    +  promoter       CMV promoter: human cytomegalovirus (CMV) immediate early promoter
   4689..4708    +  promoter       PLtetO-1 promoter (fragment): modified phage lambda PL promoter with tet operator sites (Lutz and Bujard, 1997)
   4710..4729    +  promoter       PLtetO-1 promoter (fragment): modified phage lambda PL promoter with tet operator sites (Lutz and Bujard, 1997)
   4737..4770    +  promoter       TRE3GV promoter (fragment): 3rd-generation Tet-responsive promoter that can be activated by binding of Tet-On® 3G, optimized for retroviral and lentiviral vectors
   4863..5108    +  CDS            RAF1 (fragment): RAF1_HUMAN - Also known as RAF. Experimental evidence at protein level: Swiss-Prot protein existence level 1. Serine/threonine-protein kinase that acts as a regulatory link between the membrane-associated Ras GTPases and the MAPK/ERK cascade, and this critical regulatory link functions as a switch determining cell fate decisions including proliferation, differentiation, apoptosis, survival and oncogenic transformation. RAF1 activation initiates a mitogen-activated protein kinase (MAPK) cascade that comprises a sequential phosphorylation of the dual-specific MAPK kinases (MAP2K1/MEK1 and MAP2K2
   5124..5480    +  CDS            POLG_TEV (fragment): Experimental evidence at protein level: Swiss-Prot protein existence level 1. [Nuclear inclusion protein A]: has RNA-binding and proteolytic activities. From Tobacco etch virus (TEV).
   5592..17      +  polyA_signal   bGH poly(A) signal (across the origin): bovine growth hormone polyadenylation signal
