[The description below was written by a language model from this plasmid's Addgene catalogue record and pLannotate feature annotations shown in this document.]
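Description:
CMV-TO-Rbd-cTEVP is a 5.8 kb mammalian expression plasmid built on the CMV-TO-FlpIn backbone. It is propagated in E. coli through a high-copy ColE1/pUC-type origin with ampicillin selection from the β-lactamase gene, and it also retains a partial f1 origin and lac promoter/operator remnants from the parent vector. The backbone carries a single FRT site placed directly upstream of a hygromycin resistance coding sequence followed by an SV40 polyadenylation signal. No intact promoter is annotated ahead of HygR. This is the usual Flp-In arrangement, in which FLP-mediated recombination into a genomic FRT landing pad supplies the promoter needed for hygromycin resistance and so allows selection of single-copy, site-specific stable integrants.

The expression cassette uses the human CMV immediate-early enhancer and promoter, followed by short matches to tet operator-containing promoters. These are consistent with the "TO" in the name: a CMV promoter with tet operator sites that is constitutive in ordinary cells and repressible, then tetracycline- or doxycycline-inducible, in cells expressing the Tet repressor. Downstream lies the synthetic Rbd-cTEVP insert, which joins a fragment of human RAF1 (by the name, its Ras-binding domain) to a partial segment of the tobacco etch virus NIa protease, and ends at a bGH polyadenylation signal. The name and the partial TEV annotation suggest a C-terminal half of a split TEV protease, although the record does not state this or name a complementary partner. The stated purpose is simply to express an engineered TEV protease, deposited in connection with work on programmable protein circuits in living cells. A RAF1-derived domain could plausibly couple protease activity to Ras status.
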