Addgene plasmid #116075: CMV-TO-Rbd-cTEVP
Purpose: Expresses an engineered TEV protease
Depositing lab: Michael Elowitz. Depositing organization: California Institute of Technology. Publication: Programmable protein circuits in living cells. Gao XJ, Chong LS, Kim MS, Elowitz MB. Science. 2018 Sep 21;361(6408):1252-1258. doi: 10.1126/science.aat5062. PubMed 30237357.
Backbone
  Vector backbone: CMV-TO-FlpIn
  Vector type: Mammalian Expression
Growth in bacteria
  Bacterial resistance: Ampicillin, 100 μg/mL
  Growth temperature: 37°C
  Growth strain: DH5alpha
  Copy number: High Copy
Gene/Insert
  Gene/Insert name: Rbd-cTEVP
  Species: Synthetic
  Cloning method: Gibson Cloning
Terms and licenses: Academic/Nonprofit Terms; Industry Terms: Not Available to Industry
How to cite: CMV-TO-Rbd-cTEVP was a gift from Michael Elowitz (Addgene plasmid # 116075 ; http://n2t.net/addgene:116075 ; RRID:Addgene_116075)
